Addgene plasmid #23420: pDONR223-MAPK8
Depositing lab: William Hahn & David Root. Depositing organization: Dana-Farber Cancer Institute. Publication: COT drives resistance to RAF inhibition through MAP kinase pathway reactivation. Johannessen CM, Boehm JS, Kim SY, Thomas SR, Wardwell L, Johnson LA, Emery CM, Stransky N, Cogdill AP, Barretina J, Caponigro G, Hieronymus H, Murray RR, Salehi-Ashtiani K, Hill DE, Vidal M, Zhao JJ, Yang X, Alkan O, Kim S, Harris JL, Wilson CJ, Myer VE, Finan PM, Root DE, Roberts TM, Golub T, Flaherty KT, Dummer R, Weber BL, Sellers WR, Schlegel R, Wargo JA, Hahn WC, Garraway LA. Nature. 2010 Dec 16;468(7326):968-72. doi: 10.1038/nature09627 PubMed 21107320.
Backbone
  Vector backbone: pDONR223
  Backbone manufacturer: Invitrogen
  Backbone size w/o insert (bp): 5005
  Vector type: Gateway Donor vector
Growth in bacteria
  Bacterial resistance: Spectinomycin, 50 μg/mL
  Growth temperature: 37°C
  Growth strain: DH5alpha
  Copy number: High Copy
Gene/Insert
  Gene/Insert name: MAPK8 (alt name: mitogen-activated protein kinase 8)
  Species: H. sapiens (human)
  Insert size (bp): 1284
  Entrez Gene: MAPK8 (a.k.a. JNK, JNK-46, JNK1, JNK1A2, JNK21B1/2, PRKM8, SAPK1, SAPK1c)
  Cloning method: Gateway Cloning
  Sequencing primers: 5′ M13pUC-fwd; 3′ M13rev
Terms and licenses: Academic/Nonprofit Terms; Industry Terms: Not Available to Industry
Depositor comments: The ORF has no Stop codon. This design enables easy recombination into a destination vector to add an epitope tag of choice and Stop codon to the ORF. Do NOT use this plasmid directly for transfections. A set of 4 custom lentiviral vectors is available ( pLX301 (http://www.addgene.org/25895/) , pLX302 (http://www.addgene.org/25896/) , pLX303 (http://www.addgene.org/25897/) , pLX304 (http://www.addgene.org/25890/) ) to be used to express these ORFs in mammalian cells. These plasmids are not included in the kit and must be ordered separately.
How to cite: pDONR223-MAPK8 was a gift from William Hahn & David Root (Addgene plasmid # 23420 ; http://n2t.net/addgene:23420 ; RRID:Addgene_23420)
