[The description below was written by a language model from this plasmid's Addgene catalogue record.]
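Description:
pDONR223-MAPK8 is a Gateway entry clone built on the Invitrogen pDONR223 donor backbone (listed as about 5 kb without insert), carrying the human MAPK8 open reading frame. MAPK8 encodes mitogen-activated protein kinase 8, better known as JNK1, a stress-activated kinase of the MAP kinase family. The insert is recorded as 1284 bp and was introduced by Gateway recombination. The plasmid is maintained in E. coli at high copy under spectinomycin selection. No feature table accompanies the record, so the origin of replication and the exact recombination sites are not itemised. In a completed pDONR-derived clone, however, the ORF is normally flanked by attL sites that permit LR recombination into destination vectors. M13 forward and reverse primer sites on either side of the insert are used to sequence it.

The ORF deliberately lacks a stop codon. This "open" configuration lets the coding sequence be transferred in frame into a destination vector that supplies a C-terminal epitope tag and the stop codon. The record names no promoter for the insert and warns that the plasmid is not meant for direct transfection, so it functions purely as a shuttle and archival clone. The depositors point to a companion set of lentiviral destination vectors (pLX301 to pLX304), obtained separately, for expressing the ORF in mammalian cells. The clone belongs to a kinase ORF collection from a study in which MAP kinase pathway reactivation was found to drive resistance to RAF inhibition. This fits its use in systematic gain-of-function expression screens as well as in individual studies of JNK1.
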