>Addgene plasmid #23420 | pDONR223-MAPK8 | depositor partial sequence | sequence record 10942 | Author sequence
ATGAGCAGAAGCAAGCGTGACAACAATTTTTATAGTGTAGAGATTGGAGATTCTACATTCACAGTCCTGA
AACGATATCAGAATTTAAAACCTATAGGCTCAGGAGCTCAAGGAATAGTATGCGCAGCTTATGATGCCAT
TCTTGAAAGAAATGTTGCAATCAAGAAGCTAAGCCGACCATTTCAGAATCAGACTCATGCCAAGCGGGCC
TACAGAGAGCTAGTTCTTATGAAATGTGTTAATCACAAAAATATAATTGGCCTTTTGAATGTTTTCACAC
CACAGAAATCCCTAGAAGAATTTCAAGATGTTTACATAGTCATGGAGCTCATGGATGCAAATCTTTGCCA
AGTGATTCAGATGGAGCTAGATCATGAAAGAATGTCCTACCTTCTCTATCAGATGCTGTGTGGAATCAAG
CACCTTCATTCTGCTGGAATTATTCATCGGGACTTAAAGCCCAGTAATATAGTAGTAAAATCTGATTGCA
CTTTGAAGATTCTTGACTTCGGTCTGGCCAGGACTGCAGGAACGAGTTTTATGATGACGCCTTATGTAGT
GACTCGCTACTACAGAGCACCCGAGGTCATCCTTGGCATGGGCTACAAGGAAAACGTTGACATTTGGTCA
GTTGGGTGCATCATGGGAGAAATGATCAAAGGTGGTGTTTTGTTCCCAGGTACAGATCATATTGATCAGT
GGAATAAAGTTATTGAACAGCTTGGAACACCATGTCCTGAATTCATGAAGAAACTGCAACCAACAGTAAG
GACTTACGTTGAAAACAGACCTAAATATGCTGGATATAGCTTTGAGAAACTCTTCCCTGATGTCCTTTTC
CCAGCTGACTCAGAACACAACAAACTTAAAGCCAGTCAGGCAAGGGATTTGTTATCCAAAATGCTGGTAA
TAGATGCATCTAAAAGGATCTCTGTAGATGAAGCTCTCCAACACCCGTACATCAATGTCTGGTATGATCC
TTCTGAAGCAGAAGCTCCACCACCAAAGATCCCTGACAAGCAGTTAGATGAAAGGGAACACACAATAGAA
GAGTGGAAAGAATTGATATATAAGGAAGTTATGGACTTGGAGGAGAGAACCAAGAATGGAGTTATACGGG
GGCAGCCCTCTCCTTTAGGTGCAGCAGTGATCAATGGCTCTCAGCATCCATCATCATCGTCGTCTGTCAA
TGATGTGTCTTCAATGTCAACAGATCCGACTTTGGCCTCTGATACAGACAGCAGTCTAGAAGCAGCAGCT
GGGCCTCTGGGCTGCTGTAGATTG
