>Addgene plasmid #23420 | pDONR223-MAPK8 | addgene partial sequence | sequence record 29187 | 23420 with M13pUC-fwd
ATAATGATTTTATTTTGACTGATAGTGACCTGTTCGTTGCAACAAATTGATGAGCAATGCTTTTTTATAA
TGCCAACTTTGTACAAAAAAGTTGGCACCATGAGCAGAAGCAAGCGTGACAACAATTTTTATAGTGTAGA
GATTGGAGATTCTACATTCACAGTCCTGAAACGATATCAGAATTTAAAACCTATAGGCTCAGGAGCTCAA
GGAATAGTATGCGCAGCTTATGATGCCATTCTTGAAAGAAATGTTGCAATCAAGAAGCTAAGCCGACCAT
TTCAGAATCAGACTCATGCCAAGCGGGCCTACAGAGAGCTAGTTCTTATGAAATGTGTTAATCACAAAAA
TATAATTGGCCTTTTGAATGTTTTCACACCACAGAAATCCCTAGAAGAATTTCAAGATGTTTACATAGTC
ATGGAGCTCATGGATGCAAATCTTTGCCAAGTGATTCAGATGGAGCTAGATCATGAAAGAATGTCCTACC
TTCTCTATCAGATGCTGTGTGGAATCAAGCACCTTCATTCTGCTGGAATTATTCATCGGGACTTAAAGCC
CAGTAATATAGTAGTAAAATCTGATTGCACTTTGAAGATTCTTGACTTCGGTCTGGC
